Addgene plasmid #196516: pGEX-6P-1-Eps8L2_1-496
Purpose: Expression of GST-Eps8L2_1-496
Depositing lab: Edgar Gomes. Depositing organization: Fundação GIMM- Gulbenkian Institute for Molecular Medicine. Publication: Ctdnep1 and Eps8L2 regulate dorsal actin cables for nuclear positioning during cell migration. Calero-Cuenca FJ, Osorio DS, Carvalho-Marques S, Sridhara SC, Oliveira LM, Jiao Y, Diaz J, Janota CS, Cadot B, Gomes ER. Curr Biol. 2021 Apr 12;31(7):1521-1530.e8. doi: 10.1016/j.cub.2021.01.007. Epub 2021 Feb 9. PubMed 33567288.
Backbone
  Vector backbone: pGEX-6P-1
  Vector type: Bacterial Expression
Growth in bacteria
  Bacterial resistance: Ampicillin, 100 μg/mL
  Growth temperature: 37°C
  Growth strain: DH5alpha
  Copy number: High Copy
Gene/Insert
  Gene/Insert name: Eps8L2_1-496
  Species: H. sapiens (human)
  Insert size (bp): 1491
  Mutation: Silent mutations for siRNA resistance
  Entrez Gene: EPS8L2 (a.k.a. EPS8R2, MGC3088, FLJ16738, FLJ21935, FLJ22171, MGC126530)
  Promoter: lac promoter
  Tag / fusion protein: GST (N terminal on insert)
  Cloning method: Restriction Enzyme; 5′ cloning site BamHI (unknown if destroyed); 3′ cloning site XhoI (unknown if destroyed)
Terms and licenses: Academic/Nonprofit Terms; Industry Terms: Not Available to Industry
How to cite: pGEX-6P-1-Eps8L2_1-496 was a gift from Edgar Gomes (Addgene plasmid # 196516 ; http://n2t.net/addgene:196516 ; RRID:Addgene_196516)
