[The description below was written by a language model from this plasmid's Addgene catalogue record and pLannotate feature annotations shown in this document.]
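Description:
pGEX-6P-1-Eps8L2_1-496 is a bacterial expression plasmid of about 6.5 kb, built on the pGEX-6P-1 backbone to produce a glutathione S-transferase fusion of an N-terminal portion of human EPS8L2. It replicates in E. coli from a ColE1/pMB1-type origin, is catalogued as high copy, and is selected with ampicillin through the β-lactamase gene and its own promoter. The backbone also carries lacI with its promoter, supplying lac repressor in cis. Short remnants of bom, rop, a lac promoter/lacZα segment and a small E. coli genomic fragment are also present and are not part of the expression cassette.

The expression unit consists of a promoter and lac operator followed by the Schistosoma japonicum GST coding sequence. Downstream of GST is the EPS8L2 fragment (residues 1–496, about 1.5 kb), inserted between BamHI and XhoI. The catalogue lists the promoter as "lac", but the feature table places the hybrid trp/lac tac promoter directly upstream of GST, so transcription of the fusion is most likely tac-driven, repressed by LacI and inducible with IPTG. A short linker separates GST from the insert. In the pGEX-6P series this normally encodes a PreScission protease site for tag removal, although it is not annotated here.

The insert carries silent mutations that confer siRNA resistance. These leave the protein sequence unchanged and presumably reflect subcloning from a rescue construct. The stated purpose is expression of GST-Eps8L2_1-496, which suits glutathione-affinity purification and pull-down or binding assays. EPS8L2 is an actin-remodelling protein, and the associated study concerns dorsal actin cables and nuclear positioning during cell migration.
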