Features (pLannotate 1.2.2; 17 found; start..end, strand, type, name):
    181..209     +  promoter       tac promoter: strong E. coli promoter; hybrid between the trp and lac UV5 promoters
    217..233     +  protein_bind   lac operator: The lac repressor binds to the lac operator to inhibit transcription in E. coli. This inhibition can be relieved by adding lactose or isopropyl-β-D-thiogalactopyranoside (IPTG). lac repressor encoded by lacI
    256..909     +  CDS            GST26_SCHJA: Experimental evidence at protein level: Swiss-Prot protein existence level 1. GST isoenzymes appear to play a central role in the parasite detoxification system. Other functions are also suspected including a role in increasing the solubility of haematin in the parasite gut. From Schistosoma japonicum (Blood fluke).
    949..2436    +  CDS            EPS8L2 (fragment): ES8L2_HUMAN - Also known as EPS8R2. Experimental evidence at protein level: Swiss-Prot protein existence level 1. Stimulates guanine exchange activity of SOS1. May play a role in membrane ruffling and remodeling of the actin cytoskeleton. In the cochlea, is required for stereocilia maintenance in adult hair cells (By similarity). From Homo sapiens (Human).
   2472..2511    +  CDS            rop (fragment): Rop protein, which maintains plasmids at low copy number; rop
   2613..2653    +  misc_feature   bom (fragment): basis of mobility region from pBR322
   2758..2862    +  promoter       AmpR promoter: bla
   2863..3723    +  CDS            AmpR: β-lactamase; bla; confers resistance to ampicillin, carbenicillin, and related antibiotics
   3894..4482    +  rep_origin     ori: high-copy-number ColE1/pMB1/pBR322/pUC origin of replication
   4668..4719    -  misc_feature   bom (fragment): basis of mobility region from pBR322
   4726..4803    +  promoter       lacI promoter: lacI
   4804..5886    +  CDS            lacI: lac repressor; lacI; The lac repressor binds to the lac operator to inhibit transcription in E. coli. This inhibition can be relieved by adding lactose or isopropyl-β-D-thiogalactopyranoside (IPTG).
   5899..5920    +  protein_bind   CAP binding site: CAP binding activates transcription in the presence of cAMP. E. coli catabolite activator protein
   5935..5965    +  promoter       lac promoter: promoter for the E. coli lac operon
   5973..5989    +  protein_bind   lac operator: The lac repressor binds to the lac operator to inhibit transcription in E. coli. This inhibition can be relieved by adding lactose or isopropyl-β-D-thiogalactopyranoside (IPTG). lac repressor encoded by lacI
   6009..6182    +  CDS            lacZα: LacZα fragment of β-galactosidase; lacZ fragment
   6446..105     -  CDS            yciV (fragment) (across the origin): RNAAM_ECOLI - Also known as trpH From Escherichia coli (strain K12).
>Addgene plasmid #196516 | pGEX-6P-1-Eps8L2_1-496 | addgene full sequence | sequence record 392526 | Addgene NGS Result
CTTATCGACTGCACGGTGCACCAATGCTTCTGGCGTCAGGCAGCCATCGGAAGCTGTGGTATGGCTGTGC
AGGTCGTAAATCACTGCATAATTCGTGTCGCTCAAGGCGCACTCCCGTTCTGGATAATGTTTTTTGCGCC
GACATCATAACGGTTCTGGCAAATATTCTGAAATGAGCTGTTGACAATTAATCATCGGCTCGTATAATGT
GTGGAATTGTGAGCGGATAACAATTTCACACAGGAAACAGTATTCATGTCCCCTATACTAGGTTATTGGA
AAATTAAGGGCCTTGTGCAACCCACTCGACTTCTTTTGGAATATCTTGAAGAAAAATATGAAGAGCATTT
GTATGAGCGCGATGAAGGTGATAAATGGCGAAACAAAAAGTTTGAATTGGGTTTGGAGTTTCCCAATCTT
CCTTATTATATTGATGGTGATGTTAAATTAACACAGTCTATGGCCATCATACGTTATATAGCTGACAAGC
ACAACATGTTGGGTGGTTGTCCAAAAGAGCGTGCAGAGATTTCAATGCTTGAAGGAGCGGTTTTGGATAT
TAGATACGGTGTTTCGAGAATTGCATATAGTAAAGACTTTGAAACTCTCAAAGTTGATTTTCTTAGCAAG
CTACCTGAAATGCTGAAAATGTTCGAAGATCGTTTATGTCATAAAACATATTTAAATGGTGATCATGTAA
CCCATCCTGACTTCATGTTGTATGACGCTCTTGATGTTGTTTTATACATGGACCCAATGTGCCTGGATGC
GTTCCCAAAATTAGTTTGTTTTAAAAAACGTATTGAAGCTATCCCACAAATTGATAAGTACTTGAAATCC
AGCAAGTATATAGCATGGCCTTTGCAGGGCTGGCAAGCCACGTTTGGTGGTGGCGACCATCCTCCAAAAT
CGGATCTGGAAGTTCTGTTCCAGGGGCCCCTGGGATCCATGAGCCAGTCCGGGGCCGTGAGCTGCTGCCC
GGGTGCCACCAATGGCAGCCTGGGCCGGTCCGACGGTGTGGCCAAGATGAGCCCCAAGGACCTGTTTGAG
CAGAGGAAGAAGTATTCCAACTCCAACGTCATCATGCACGAGACCTCGCAGTACCACGTCCAGCACCTGG
CCACATTCATCATGGACAAGAGCGAAGCCATCACGTCTGTGGACGACGCCATCCGGAAGCTGGTGCAGCT
GAGCTCCAAGGAGAAGATCTGGACCCAGGAGATGCTGCTGCAAGTCAATGATCAGTCGCTGCGGCTGCTG
GACATCGAGTCACAGGAGGAGCTGGAAGACTTCCCGCTGCCCACGGTGCAGCGCAGCCAGACGGTCCTCA
ACCAGCTGCGCTACCCGTCTGTGCTGCTGCTCGTGTGCCAGGACTCGGAGCAGAGCAAGCCGGATGTCCA
CTTCTTCCACTGCGATGAGGTGGAGGCAGAGCTGGTGCACGAGGACATCGAGAGCGCGTTGGCCGACTGC
CGGCTGGGCAAGAAGATGCGGCCGCAGACCCTGAAGGGACACCAGGAGAAGATTCGGCAGCGGCAGTCCA
TCCTGCCTCCTCCCCAGGGCCCGGCGCCCATCCCCTTCCAGCACCGCGGCGGGGATTCCCCGGAGGCCAA
GAATCGCGTGGGCCCGCAGGTGCCACTCAGCGAGCCAGGTTTCCGCCGTCGGGAGTCGCAGGAGGAGCCG
CGGGCCGTGCTGGCTCAGAAGATAGAGAAGGAGACGCAAATTCTCAACTGCGCCCTGGACGACATCGAGT
GGTTTGTGGCCCGGCTGCAGAAGGCAGCCGAGGCTTTCAAGCAGCTGAACCAGCGGAAAAAGGGGAAGAA
GAAGGGCAAGAAGGCGCCAGCAGAGGGCGTCCTCACACTGCGGGCACGGCCCCCCTCTGAGGGCGAGTTC
ATCGACTGCTTCCAGAAAATCAAGCTGGCGATTAACTTGCTGGCAAAGCTGCAGAAGCACATCCAGAACC
CCAGCGCCGCGGAGCTCGTGCACTTCCTCTTCGGGCCTCTGGACCTGATCGTCAACACCTGCAGTGGCCC
AGACATCGCACGCTCCGTCTCCTGCCCACTGCTCTCCCGAGATGCCGTGGACTTCCTGCGCGGCCACCTG
GTCCCTAAGGAGATGTCGCTGTGGGAGTCACTGGGAGAGAGCTGGATGCGGCCCCGTTCCGAGTGGCCGC
GGGAGCCACAGGTGCCCCTCTACGTGCCCAAGTTCCACAGCGGCTGGGAGCCTCCTGTGGATGTGCTGCA
GGAGGCCCCCTGGGAGGTGGAGGGGCTGGCGTCTGCCCCCATCGAGGAGGTGAGTCCAGTGTCGAGGCAA
AGTATCCGGAACTCCCAGAAGCACAGCCCCACTTCAGAGCCCACCCCCCCGGGGGATGCCCTACCACCAG
TCAGCTCCCCACATACTCACAGGGGCTACCAGCCAACACCAGCCATGGCCAAATATTAACTCGAGCGGCC
GCATCGTGACTGACTGACGATCTGCCTCGCGCGTTTCGGTGATGACGGTGAAAACCTCTGACACATGCAG
CTCCCGGAGACGGTCACAGCTTGTCTGTAAGCGGATGCCGGGAGCAGACAAGCCCGTCAGGGCGCGTCAG
CGGGTGTTGGCGGGTGTCGGGGCGCAGCCATGACCCAGTCACGTAGCGATAGCGGAGTGTATAATTCTTG
AAGACGAAAGGGCCTCGTGATACGCCTATTTTTATAGGTTAATGTCATGATAATAATGGTTTCTTAGACG
TCAGGTGGCACTTTTCGGGGAAATGTGCGCGGAACCCCTATTTGTTTATTTTTCTAAATACATTCAAATA
TGTATCCGCTCATGAGACAATAACCCTGATAAATGCTTCAATAATATTGAAAAAGGAAGAGTATGAGTAT
TCAACATTTCCGTGTCGCCCTTATTCCCTTTTTTGCGGCATTTTGCCTTCCTGTTTTTGCTCACCCAGAA
ACGCTGGTGAAAGTAAAAGATGCTGAAGATCAGTTGGGTGCACGAGTGGGTTACATCGAACTGGATCTCA
ACAGCGGTAAGATCCTTGAGAGTTTTCGCCCCGAAGAACGTTTTCCAATGATGAGCACTTTTAAAGTTCT
GCTATGTGGCGCGGTATTATCCCGTGTTGACGCCGGGCAAGAGCAACTCGGTCGCCGCATACACTATTCT
CAGAATGACTTGGTTGAGTACTCACCAGTCACAGAAAAGCATCTTACGGATGGCATGACAGTAAGAGAAT
TATGCAGTGCTGCCATAACCATGAGTGATAACACTGCGGCCAACTTACTTCTGACAACGATCGGAGGACC
GAAGGAGCTAACCGCTTTTTTGCACAACATGGGGGATCATGTAACTCGCCTTGATCGTTGGGAACCGGAG
CTGAATGAAGCCATACCAAACGACGAGCGTGACACCACGATGCCTGCAGCAATGGCAACAACGTTGCGCA
AACTATTAACTGGCGAACTACTTACTCTAGCTTCCCGGCAACAATTAATAGACTGGATGGAGGCGGATAA
AGTTGCAGGACCACTTCTGCGCTCGGCCCTTCCGGCTGGCTGGTTTATTGCTGATAAATCTGGAGCCGGT
GAGCGTGGGTCTCGCGGTATCATTGCAGCACTGGGGCCAGATGGTAAGCCCTCCCGTATCGTAGTTATCT
ACACGACGGGGAGTCAGGCAACTATGGATGAACGAAATAGACAGATCGCTGAGATAGGTGCCTCACTGAT
TAAGCATTGGTAACTGTCAGACCAAGTTTACTCATATATACTTTAGATTGATTTAAAACTTCATTTTTAA
TTTAAAAGGATCTAGGTGAAGATCCTTTTTGATAATCTCATGACCAAAATCCCTTAACGTGAGTTTTCGT
TCCACTGAGCGTCAGACCCCGTAGAAAAGATCAAAGGATCTTCTTGAGATCCTTTTTTTCTGCGCGTAAT
CTGCTGCTTGCAAACAAAAAAACCACCGCTACCAGCGGTGGTTTGTTTGCCGGATCAAGAGCTACCAACT
CTTTTTCCGAAGGTAACTGGCTTCAGCAGAGCGCAGATACCAAATACTGTCCTTCTAGTGTAGCCGTAGT
TAGGCCACCACTTCAAGAACTCTGTAGCACCGCCTACATACCTCGCTCTGCTAATCCTGTTACCAGTGGC
TGCTGCCAGTGGCGATAAGTCGTGTCTTACCGGGTTGGACTCAAGACGATAGTTACCGGATAAGGCGCAG
CGGTCGGGCTGAACGGGGGGTTCGTGCACACAGCCCAGCTTGGAGCGAACGACCTACACCGAACTGAGAT
ACCTACAGCGTGAGCTATGAGAAAGCGCCACGCTTCCCGAAGGGAGAAAGGCGGACAGGTATCCGGTAAG
CGGCAGGGTCGGAACAGGAGAGCGCACGAGGGAGCTTCCAGGGGGAAACGCCTGGTATCTTTATAGTCCT
GTCGGGTTTCGCCACCTCTGACTTGAGCGTCGATTTTTGTGATGCTCGTCAGGGGGGCGGAGCCTATGGA
AAAACGCCAGCAACGCGGCCTTTTTACGGTTCCTGGCCTTTTGCTGGCCTTTTGCTCACATGTTCTTTCC
TGCGTTATCCCCTGATTCTGTGGATAACCGTATTACCGCCTTTGAGTGAGCTGATACCGCTCGCCGCAGC
CGAACGACCGAGCGCAGCGAGTCAGTGAGCGAGGAAGCGGAAGAGCGCCTGATGCGGTATTTTCTCCTTA
CGCATCTGTGCGGTATTTCACACCGCATAAATTCCGACACCATCGAATGGCGCAAAACCTTTCGCGGTAT
GGCATGATAGCGCCCGGAAGAGAGTCAATTCAGGGTGGTGAATGTGAAACCAGTAACGTTATACGATGTC
GCAGAGTATGCCGGTGTCTCTTATCAGACCGTTTCCCGCGTGGTGAACCAGGCCAGCCACGTTTCTGCGA
AAACGCGGGAAAAAGTGGAAGCGGCGATGGCGGAGCTGAATTACATTCCCAACCGCGTGGCACAACAACT
GGCGGGCAAACAGTCGTTGCTGATTGGCGTTGCCACCTCCAGTCTGGCCCTGCACGCGCCGTCGCAAATT
GTCGCGGCGATTAAATCTCGCGCCGATCAACTGGGTGCCAGCGTGGTGGTGTCGATGGTAGAACGAAGCG
GCGTCGAAGCCTGTAAAGCGGCGGTGCACAATCTTCTCGCGCAACGCGTCAGTGGGCTGATCATTAACTA
TCCGCTGGATGACCAGGATGCCATTGCTGTGGAAGCTGCCTGCACTAATGTTCCGGCGTTATTTCTTGAT
GTCTCTGACCAGACACCCATCAACAGTATTATTTTCTCCCATGAAGACGGTACGCGACTGGGCGTGGAGC
ATCTGGTCGCATTGGGTCACCAGCAAATCGCGCTGTTAGCGGGCCCATTAAGTTCTGTCTCGGCGCGTCT
GCGTCTGGCTGGCTGGCATAAATATCTCACTCGCAATCAAATTCAGCCGATAGCGGAACGGGAAGGCGAC
TGGAGTGCCATGTCCGGTTTTCAACAAACCATGCAAATGCTGAATGAGGGCATCGTTCCCACTGCGATGC
TGGTTGCCAACGATCAGATGGCGCTGGGCGCAATGCGCGCCATTACCGAGTCCGGGCTGCGCGTTGGTGC
GGATATCTCGGTAGTGGGATACGACGATACCGAAGACAGCTCATGTTATATCCCGCCGTTAACCACCATC
AAACAGGATTTTCGCCTGCTGGGGCAAACCAGCGTGGACCGCTTGCTGCAACTCTCTCAGGGCCAGGCGG
TGAAGGGCAATCAGCTGTTGCCCGTCTCACTGGTGAAAAGAAAAACCACGCTAGCGCCCAATACGCAAAC
CGCCTCTCCCCGCGCGTTGGCCGATTCATTAATGCAGCTGGCACGACAGGTTTCCCGACTGGAAAGCGGG
CAGTGAGCGCAACGCAATTAATGTAAGTTAGCTCACTCATTAGGCACCCCAGGCTTTACACTTTATGCTT
CCGGCTCGTATGTTGTGTGGAATTGTGAGCGGATAACAATTTCACACAGGAAACAGCTATGACCATGATT
ACGGATTCACTGGCCGTCGTTTTACAACGTCGTGACTGGGAAAACCCTGGCGTTACCCAACTTAATCGCC
TTGCAGCACATCCCCCTTTCGCCAGCTGGCGTAATAGCGAAGAGGCCCGCACCGATCGCCCTTCCCAACA
GTTGCGCAGCCTGAATGGCGAATGGCGCTTTGCCTGGTTTCCGGCACCAGAAGCGGTGCCGGAAAGCTGG
CTGGAGTGCGATCTTCCTGAGGCCGATACTGTCGTCGTCCCCTCAAACTGGCAGATGCACGGTTACGATG
CGCCCATCTACACCAACGTGACCTATCCCATTACGGTCAATCCGCCGTTTGTTCCCACGGAGAATCCGAC
GGGTTGTTACTCGCTCACATTTAATGTTGATGAAAGCTGGCTACAGGAAGGCCAGACGCGAATTATTTTT
GATGGCGTTGGAATTAG
